>Addgene plasmid #185549 | pLV-GG-hUbC-EBPF2-gRNA-DSP | addgene full sequence | sequence record 371194 | Addgene Partial NGS Result
GTCGACGGATCGGGAGATCTCCCGATCCCCTATGGTGCACTCTCAGTACAATCTGCTCTGATGCCGCATA
GTTAAGCCAGTATCTGCTCCCTGCTTGTGTGTTGGAGGTCGCTGAGTAGTGCGCGAGCAAAATTTAAGCT
ACAACAAGGCAAGGCTTGACCGACAATTGCATGAAGAATCTGCTTAGGGTTAGGCGTTTTGCGCTGCTTC
GCGATGTACGGGCCAGATATACGCGTTGACATTGATTATTGACTAGTTATTAATAGTAATCAATTACGGG
GTCATTAGTTCATAGCCCATATATGGAGTTCCGCGTTACATAACTTACGGTAAATGGCCCGCCTGGCTGA
CCGCCCAACGACCCCCGCCCATTGACGTCAATAATGACGTATGTTCCCATAGTAACGCCAATAGGGACTT
TCCATTGACGTCAATGGGTGGAGTATTTACGGTAAACTGCCCACTTGGCAGTACATCAAGTGTATCATAT
GCCAAGTACGCCCCCTATTGACGTCAATGACGGTAAATGGCCCGCCTGGCATTATGCCCAGTACATGACC
TTATGGGACTTTCCTACTTGGCAGTACATCTACGTATTAGTCATCGCTATTACCATGGTGATGCGGTTTT
GGCAGTACATCAATGGGCGTGGATAGCGGTTTGACTCACGGGGATTTCCAAGTCTCCACCCCATTGACGT
CAATGGGAGTTTGTTTTGGCACCAAAATCAACGGGACTTTCCAAAATGTCGTAACAACTCCGCCCCATTG
ACGCAAATGGGCGGTAGGCGTGTACGGTGGGAGGTCTATATAAGCAGCGCGTTTTGCCTGTACTGGGTCT
CTCTGGTTAGACCAGATCTGAGCCTGGGAGCTCTCTGGCTAACTAGGGAACCCACTGCTTAAGCCTCAAT
AAAGCTTGCCTTGAGTGCTTCAAGTAGTGTGTGCCCGTCTGTTGTGTGACTCTGGTAACTAGAGATCCCT
CAGACCCTTTTAGTCAGTGTGGAAAATCTCTAGCAGTGGCGCCCGAACAGGGACTTGAAAGCGAAAGGGA
AACCAGAGGAGCTCTCTCGACGCAGGACTCGGCTTGCTGAAGCGCGCACGGCAAGAGGCGAGGGGCGGCG
ACTGGTGAGTACGCCAAAAATTTTGACTAGCGGAGGCTAGAAGGAGAGAGATGGGTGCGAGAGCGTCAGT
ATTAAGCGGGGGAGAATTAGATCGCGATGGGAAAAAATTCGGTTAAGGCCAGGGGGAAAGAAAAAATATA
AATTAAAACATATAGTATGGGCAAGCAGGGAGCTAGAACGATTCGCAGTTAATCCTGGCCTGTTAGAAAC
ATCAGAAGGCTGTAGACAAATACTGGGACAGCTACAACCATCCCTTCAGACAGGATCAGAAGAACTTAGA
TCATTATATAATACAGTAGCAACCCTCTATTGTGTGCATCAAAGGATAGAGATAAAAGACACCAAGGAAG
CTTTAGACAAGATAGAGGAAGAGCAAAACAAAAGTAAGACCACCGCACAGCAAGCGGCCGCTGATCTTCA
GACCTGGAGGAGGAGATATGAGGGACAATTGGAGAAGTGAATTATATAAATATAAAGTAGTAAAAATTGA
ACCATTAGGAGTAGCACCCACCAAGGCAAAGAGAAGAGTGGTGCAGAGAGAAAAAAGAGCAGTGGGAATA
GGAGCTTTGTTCCTTGGGTTCTTGGGAGCAGCAGGAAGCACTATGGGCGCAGCGTCAATGACGCTGACGG
TACAGGCCAGACAATTATTGTCTGGTATAGTGCAGCAGCAGAACAATTTGCTGAGGGCTATTGAGGCGCA
ACAGCATCTGTTGCAACTCACAGTCTGGGGCATCAAGCAGCTCCAGGCAAGAATCCTGGCTGTGGAAAGA
TACCTAAAGGATCAACAGCTCCTGGGGATTTGGGGTTGCTCTGGAAAACTCATTTGCACCACTGCTGTGC
CTTGGAATGCTAGTTGGAGTAATAAATCTCTGGAACAGATTTGGAATCACACGACCTGGATGGAGTGGGA
CAGAGAAATTAACAATTACACAAGCTTAATACACTCCTTAATTGAAGAATCGCAAAACCAGCAAGAAAAG
AATGAACAAGAATTATTGGAATTAGATAAATGGGCAAGTTTGTGGAATTGGTTTAACATAACAAATTGGC
TGTGGTATATAAAATTATTCATAATGATAGTAGGAGGCTTGGTAGGTTTAAGAATAGTTTTTGCTGTACT
TTCTATAGTGAATAGAGTTAGGCAGGGATATTCACCATTATCGTTTCAGACCCACCTCCCAACCCCGAGG
GGACCCGACAGGCCCGAAGGAATAGAAGAAGAAGGTGGAGAGAGAGACAGAGACAGATCCATTCGATTAG
TGAACGGATCGGCACTGCGTGCGCCAATTCTGCAGACAAATGGCAGTATTCATCCACAATTTTAAAAGAA
AAGGGGGGATTGGGGGGTACAGTGCAGGGGAAAGAATAGTAGACATAATAGCAACAGACATACAAACTAA
AGAATTACAAAAACAAATTACAAAAATTCAAAATTTTCGGGTTTATTACAGGGACAGCAGAGATCCAGTT
TGGTTAATTAAATAACTTCGTATAGCATACATTATACGAAGTTATGATAGATCCGACGCCGCCATCTCTA
GGCCCGCGCCGGCCCCCTCGCACAGACTTGTGGGAGAAGCTCGGCTACTCCCCTGCCCCGGTTAATTTGC
ATATAATATTTCCTAGTAACTATAGAGGCTTAATGTGCGATAAAAGACAGATAATCTGTTCTTTTTAATA
CTAGCTACATTTTACATGATAGGCTTGGATTTCTATAAGAGATACAAATACTAAATTATTATTTTAAAAA
ACAGCACAAAAGGAAACTCACCCTAACTGTAAAGTAATTGTGTGTTTTGAGACTATAAATATCCCTTGGA
GAAAAGCCTTGTTTGCGGGTGTCACCGACGCGCTCGTTTTAGAGCTAGAAATAGCAAGTTAAAATAAGGC
TAGTCCGTTATCAACTTGAAAAAGTGGCACCGAGTCGGTGCTTTTTTTGTACGCTCAGCGGAGAAAAAAA
GCACCGACTCGGTGCCACTTTTTCAAGTTGATAACGGACTAGCCTTATTTTAACTTGCTATTTCTAGCTC
TAAAACGCTCCGACGCAGCTCCTCTGCGGTGTTTCGTCCTTTCCACAAGATATATAAAGCCAAGAAATCG
AAATACTTTCAAGTTACGGTAAGCATATGATAGTCCATTTTAAAACATAATTTTAAAACTGCAAACTACC
CAAGAAATTATTACTTTCTACGTCACGTATTTTGTACTAATATCTTTGTGTTTACAGTCAAATTAATTCC
AATTATCTCTCTAACAGCCTTGTATCGTATATGCAAATATGAAGGAATCATGGGAAATAGGCCCTCTTCC
TGCCCGACCTTGGATCGATCCGCCTGAACGCTGACGTCATCAACCCGCTCCAAGGAATCGCGGGCCCAGT
GTCACTAGGCGGGAACACCCAGCGCGCGTGCGCCCTGGCAGGAAGATGGCTGTGAGGGACAGGGGAGTGG
CGCCCTGCAATATTTGCATGTCGCTATGTGTTCTGGGAAATCACCATAAACGTGAAATGTCTTTGGATTT
GGGAATCTTATAAGTTCTGTATGAGACCACTCTTTCCCAGGTCTTCGAGAAGACCTGTTTTAGAGCTAGA
AATAGCAAGTTAAAATAAGGCTAGTCCGTTATCAACTTGAAAAAGTGGCACCGAGTCGGTGCTTTTTTTG
GTCATCAGTCCGAGAAAAAAAGCACCGACTCGGTGCCACTTTTTCAAGTTGATAACGGACTAGCCTTATT
TTAACTTGCTATTTCTAGCTCTAAAACGGCCGGTTTCTTCCCAGGGTCGAGGTACCCAAGCGGCGCACAA
GCTATATAAACCTGAAGGAAGTCTCAACTTTACACTTAGGTCAAGTTGCTTATCGTACTAGAGCTTCAGC
AGGAAATTTAACTAAAATCTAATTTAACCAGCATAGCAAATATCATTTATTCCCAAAATGCTAAAGTTTG
AGATAAACGGACTTGATTTCCGGCTGTTTTGACACTATCCAGAATGCCTTGCAGATGGGTGGGGCATGCT
AAATACTGCAGACAATTAATTAACCCGTGTCGGCTCCAGATCTGGCCTCCGCGCCGGGTTTTGGCGCCTC
CCGCGGGCGCCCCCCTCCTCACGGCGAGCGCTGCCACGTCAGACGAAGGGCGCAGCGAGCGTCCTGATCC
TTCCGCCCGGACGCTCAGGACAGCGGCCCGCTGCTCATAAGACTCGGCCTTAGAACCCCAGTATCAGCAG
AAGGACATTTTAGGACGGGACTTGGGTGACTCTAGGGCACTGGTTTTCTTTCCAGAGAGCGGAACAGGCG
AGGAAAAGTAGTCCCTTCTCGGCGATTCTGCGGAGGGATCTCCGTGGGGCGGTGAACGCCGATGATTATA
TAAGGACGCGCCGGGTGTGGCACAGCTAGTTCCGTCGCAGCCGGGATTTGGGTCGCGGTTCTTGTTTGTG
GATCGCTGTGATCGTCACTTGGTGAGTAGCGGGCTGCTGGGCTGGCCGGGGCTTTCGTGGCCGCCGGGCC
GCTCGGTGGGACGGAAGCGTGTGGAGAGACCGCCAAGGGCTGTAGTCTGGGTCCGCGAGCAAGGTTGCCC
TGAACTGGGGGTTGGGGGGAGCGCAGCAAAATGGCGGCTGTTCCCGAGTCTTGAATGGAAGACGCTTGTG
AGGCGGGCTGTGAGGTCGTTGAAACAAGGTGGGGGGCATGGTGGGCGGCAAGAACCCAAGGTCTTGAGGC
CTTCGCTAATGCGGGAAAGCTCTTATTCGGGTGAGATGGGCTGGGGCACCATCTGGGGACCCTGACGTGA
AGTTTGTCACTGACTGGAGAACTCGGTTTGTCGTCTGTTGCGGGGGCGGCAGTTATGGCGGTGCCGTTGG
GCAGTGCACCCGTACCTTTGGGAGCGCGCGCCCTCGTCGTGTCGTGACGTCACCCGTTCTGTTGGCTTAT
AATGCAGGGTGGGGCCACCTGCCGGTAGGTGTGCGGTAGGCTTTTCTCCGTCGCAGGACGCAGGGTTCGG
GCCTAGGGTAGGCTCTCCTGAATCGACAGGCGCCGGACCTCTGGTGAGGGGAGGGATAAGTGAGGCGTCA
GTTTCTTTGGTCGGTTTTATGTACCTATCTTCTTAAGTAGCTGAAGCTCCGGTTTTGAACTATGCGCTCG
GGGTTGGCGAGTGTGTTTTGTGAAGTTTTTTAGGCACCTTTTGAAATGTAATCATTTGGGTCAATATGTA
ATTTTCAGTGTTAGACTAGTAAATTGTCCGCTAAATTCTGGCCGTTTTTGGCTTTTTTGTTAGACGAAGC
TTGGGCTGCAGGTCGACTCTAGAGGATCCCCGGGTACCGGTGCCACCATGGTGAGCAAGGGCGAGGAGCT
GTTCACCGGGGTGGTGCCCATCCTGGTCGAGCTGGACGGCGACGTAAACGGCCACAAGTTCAGCGTGAGG
GGCGAGGGCGAGGGCGATGCCACCAACGGCAAGCTGACCCTGAAGTTCATCTGCACCACCGGCAAGCTGC
CCGTGCCCTGGCCCACCCTCGTGACCACCCTGAGCCACGGCGTGCAGTGCTTCGCCCGCTACCCCGACCA
CATGAAGCAGCACGACTTCTTCAAGTCCGCCATGCCCGAAGGCTACGTCCAGGAGCGCACCATCTTCTTC
AAGGACGACGGCACCTACAAGACCCGCGCCGAGGTGAAGTTCGAGGGCGACACCCTGGTGAACCGCATCG
AGCTGAAGGGCGTCGACTTCAAGGAGGACGGCAACATCCTGGGGCACAAGCTGGAGTACAACTTCAACAG
CCACAACATCTATATCATGGCCGTCAAGCAGAAGAACGGCATCAAGGTGAACTTCAAGATCCGCCACAAC
GTGGAGGACGGCAGCGTGCAGCTCGCCGACCACTACCAGCAGAACACCCCCATCGGCGACGGCCCCGTGC
TGCTGCCCGACAGCCACTACCTGAGCACCCAGTCCGTGCTGAGCAAAGACCCCAACGAGAAGCGCGATCA
CATGGTCCTGCTGGAGTTCCGCACCGCCGCCGGGATCACTCTCGGCATGGACGAGCTGTACAAGTAAGAA
TTCGATATCAAGCTTATCGATAATCAACCTCTGGATTACAAAATTTGTGAAAGATTGACTGGTATTCTTA
ACTATGTTGCTCCTTTTACGCTATGTGGATACGCTGCTTTAATGCCTTTGTATCATGCTATTGCTTCCCG
TATGGCTTTCATTTTCTCCTCCTTGTATAAATCCTGGTTGCTGTCTCTTTATGAGGAGTTGTGGCCCGTT
GTCAGGCAACGTGGCGTGGTGTGCACTGTGTTTGCTGACGCAACCCCCACTGGTTGGGGCATTGCCACCA
CCTGTCAGCTCCTTTCCGGGACTTTCGCTTTCCCCCTCCCTATTGCCACGGCGGAACTCATCGCCGCCTG
CCTTGCCCGCTGCTGGACAGGGGCTCGGCTGTTGGGCACTGACAATTCCGTGGTGTTGTCGGGGAAATCA
TCGTCCTTTCCTTGGCTGCTCGCCTGTGTTGCCACCTGGATTCTGCGCGGGACGTCCTTCTGCTACGTCC
CTTCGGCCCTCAATCCAGCGGACCTTCCTTCCCGCGGCCTGCTGCCGGCTCTGCGGCCTCTTCCGCGTCT
TCGCCTTCGCCCTCAGACGAGTCGGATCTCCCTTTGGGCCGCCTCCCCGCATCGATACCGTCGACCTCGA
GACCTAGAAAAACATGGAGCAATCACAAGTAGCAATACAGCAGCTACCAATGCTGATTGTGCCTGGCTAG
AAGCACAAGAGGAGGAGGAGGTGGGTTTTCCAGTCACACCTCAGGTACCTTTAAGACCAATGACTTACAA
GGCAGCTGTAGATCTTAGCCACTTTTTAAAAGAAAAGGGGGGACTGGAAGGGCTAATTCACTCCCAACGA
AGACAAGATATCCTTGATCTGTGGATCTACCACACACAAGGCTACTTCCCTGATTGGCAGAACTACACAC
CAGGGCCAGGGATCAGATATCCACTGACCTTTGGATGGTGCTACAAGCTAGTACCAGTTGAGCAAGAGAA
GGTAGAAGAAGCCAATGAAGGAGAGAACACCCGCTTGTTACACCCTGTGAGCCTGCATGGGATGGATGAC
CCGGAGAGAGAAGTATTAGAGTGGAGGTTTGACAGCCGCCTAGCATTTCATCACATGGCCCGAGAGCTGC
ATCCGGACTGTACTGGGTCTCTCTGGTTAGACCAGATCTGAGCCTGGGAGCTCTCTGGCTAACTAGGGAA
CCCACTGCTTAAGCCTCAATAAAGCTTGCCTTGAGTGCTTCAAGTAGTGTGTGCCCGTCTGTTGTGTGAC
TCTGGTAACTAGAGATCCCTCAGACCCTTTTAGTCAGTGTGGAAAATCTCTAGCAGGGCCCGTTTAAACC
CGCTGATCAGCCTCGACTGTGCCTTCTAGTTGCCAGCCATCTGTTGTTTGCCCCTCCCCCGTGCCTTCCT
TGACCCTGGAAGGTGCCACTCCCACTGTCCTTTCCTAATAAAATGAGGAAATTGCATCGCATTGTCTGAG
TAGGTGTCATTCTATTCTGGGGGGTGGGGTGGGGCAGGACAGCAAGGGGGAGGATTGGGAAGACAATAGC
AGGCATGCTGGGGATGCGGTGGGCTCTATGGCTTCTGAGGCGGAAAGAACCAGCTGGGGCTCTAGGGGGT
ATCCCC
[124 nt withheld, positions 7777-7900]
C
[91 nt withheld, positions 7902-7992]
A
[49 nt withheld, positions 7994-8042]
CCTTTGACGTTGGAGTCCACGTTCTTT
[37 nt withheld, positions 8070-8106]
ACCCTATCTCGGTCTATTCTTTTGATTTATAAGGGATTTTGCCGATTTCGGCCTATTGGTTAAAAAATGA
GCTGATTTAACAAAAATTTAACGCGAATTAATTCTGTGGAATGTGTGTCAGTTAGGGTGTGGAAAGTCCC
CAGGCTCCCCAGCAGGCAGAAGTATGCAAAGCATGCATCTCAATTAGTCAGCAACCAGGTGTGGAAAGTC
CCCAGGCTCCCCAGCAGGCAGAAGTATGCAAAGCATGCATCTCAATTAGTCAGCAACCATAGTCCCGCCC
CTAACTCCGCCCATCCCGCCCCTAACTCCGCCCAGTTCCGCCCATTCTCCGCCCCATGGCTGACTAATTT
TTTTTATTTATGCAGAGGCCGAGGCCGCCTCTGCCTCTGAGCTATTCCAGAAGTAGTGAGGAGGCTTTTT
TGGAGGCCTAGGCTTTTGCAAAAAGCTCCCGGGAGCTTGTATATCCATTTTCGGATCTGATCAGCACGTG
TTGACAATTAATCATCGGCATAGTATATCGGCATAGTATAATACGACAAGGTGAGGAACTAAACCATGGC
CAAGTTGACCAGTGCCGTTCCGGTGCTCACCGCGCGCGACGTCGCCGGAGCGGTCGAGTTCTGGACCGAC
CGGCTCGGGTTCTCCCGGGACTTCGTGGAGGACGACTTCGCCGGTGTGGTCCGGGACGACGTGACCCTGT
TCATCAGCGCGGTCCAGGACCAGGTGGTGCCGGACAACACCCTGGCCTGGGTGTGGGTGCGCGGCCTGGA
CGAGCTGTACGCCGAGTGGTCGGAGGTCGTGTCCACGAACTTCCGGGACGCCTCCGGGCCGGCCATGACC
GAGATCGGCGAGCAGCCGTGGGGGCGGGAGTTCGCCCTGCGCGACCCGGCCGGCAACTGCGTGCACTTCG
TGGCCGAGGAGCAGGACTGACACGTGCTACGAGATTTCGATTCCACCGCCGCCTTCTATGAAAGGTTGGG
CTTCGGAATCGTTTTCCGGGACGCCGGCTGGATGATCCTCCAGCGCGGGGATCTCATGCTGGAGTTCTTC
GCCCACCCCAACTTGTTTATTGCAGCTTATAATGGTTACAAATAAAGCAATAGCATCACAAATTTCACAA
ATAAAGCATTTTTTTCACTGCATTCTAGTTGTGGTTTGTCCAAACTCATCAATGTATCTTATCATGTCTG
TATACCGTCGACCTCTAGCTAGAGCTTGGCGTAATCATGGTCATAGCTGTTTCCTGTGTGAAATTGTTAT
CCGCTCACAATTCCACACAACATACGAGCCGGAAGCATAAAGTGTAAAGCCTGGGGTGCCTAATGAGTGA
GCTAACTCACATTAATTGCGTTGCGCTCACTGCCCGCTTTCCAGTCGGGAAACCTGTCGTGCCAGCTGCA
TTAATGAATCGGCCAACGCGCGGGGAGAGGCGGTTTGCGTATTGGGCGCTCTTCCGCTTCCTCGCTCACT
GACTCGCTGCGCTCGGTCGTTCGGCTGCGGCGAGCGGTATCAGCTCACTCAAAGGCGGTAATACGGTTAT
CCACAGAATCAGGGGATAACGCAGGAAAGAACATGTGAGCAAAAGGCCAGCAAAAGGCCAGGAACCGTAA
AAAGGCCGCGTTGCTGGCGTTTTTCCATAGGCTCCGCCCCCCTGACGAGCATCACAAAAATCGACGCTCA
AGTCAGAGGTGGCGAAACCCGACAGGACTATAAAGATACCAGGCGTTTCCCCCTGGAAGCTCCCTCGTGC
GCTCTCCTGTTCCGACCCTGCCGCTTACCGGATACCTGTCCGCCTTTCTCCCTTCGGGAAGCGTGGCGCT
TTCTCATAGCTCACGCTGTAGGTATCTCAGTTCGGTGTAGGTCGTTCGCTCCAAGCTGGGCTGTGTGCAC
GAACCCCCCGTTCAGCCCGACCGCTGCGCCTTATCCGGTAACTATCGTCTTGAGTCCAACCCGGTAAGAC
ACGACTTATCGCCACTGGCAGCAGCCACTGGTAACAGGATTAGCAGAGCGAGGTATGTAGGCGGTGCTAC
AGAGTTCTTGAAGTGGTGGCCTAACTACGGCTACACTAGAAGAACAGTATTTGGTATCTGCGCTCTGCTG
AAGCCAGTTACCTTCGGAAAAAGAGTTGGTAGCTCTTGATCCGGCAAACAAACCACCGCTGGTAGCGGTG
GTTTTTTTGTTTGCAAGCAGCAGATTACGCGCAGAAAAAAAGGATCTCAAGAAGATCCTTTGATCTTTTC
TACGGGGTCTGACGCTCAGTGGAACGAAAACTCACGTTAAGGGATTTTGGTCATGAGATTATCAAAAAGG
ATCTTCACCTAGATCCTTTTAAATTAAAAATGAAGTTTTAAATCAATCTAAAGTATATATGAGTAAACTT
GGTCTGACAGTTACCAATGCTTAATCAGTGAGGCACCTATCTCAGCGATCTGTCTATTTCGTTCATCCAT
AGTTGCCTGACTCCCCGTCGTGTAGATAACTACGATACGGGAGGGCTTACCATCTGGCCCCAGTGCTGCA
ATGATACCGCGAGACCCACGCTCACCGGCTCCAGATTTATCAGCAATAAACCAGCCAGCCGGAAGGGCCG
AGCGCAGAAGTGGTCCTGCAACTTTATCCGCCTCCATCCAGTCTATTAATTGTTGCCGGGAAGCTAGAGT
AAGTAGTTCGCCAGTTAATAGTTTGCGCAACGTTGTTGCCATTGCTACAGGCATCGTGGTGTCACGCTCG
TCGTTTGGTATGGCTTCATTCAGCTCCGGTTCCCAACGATCAAGGCGAGTTACATGATCCCCCATGTTGT
GCAAAAAAGCGGTTAGCTCCTTCGGTCCTCCGATCGTTGTCAGAAGTAAGTTGGCCGCAGTGTTATCACT
CATGGTTATGGCAGCACTGCATAATTCTCTTACTGTCATGCCATCCGTAAGATGCTTTTCTGTGACTGGT
GAGTACTCAACCAAGTCATTCTGAGAATAGTGTATGCGGCGACCGAGTTGCTCTTGCCCGGCGTCAATAC
GGGATAATACCGCGCCACATAGCAGAACTTTAAAAGTGCTCATCATTGGAAAACGTTCTTCGGGGCGAAA
ACTCTCAAGGATCTTACCGCTGTTGAGATCCAGTTCGATGTAACCCACTCGTGCACCCAACTGATCTTCA
GCATCTTTTACTTTCACCAGCGTTTCTGGGTGAGCAAAAACAGGAAGGCAAAATGCCGCAAAAAAGGGAA
TAAGGGCGACACGGAAATGTTGAATACTCATACTCTTCCTTTTTCAATATTATTGAAGCATTTATCAGGG
TTATTGTCTCATGAGCGGATACATATTTGAATGTATTTAGAAAAATAAACAAATAGGGGTTCCGCGCACA
TTTCCCCGAAAAGTGCCACCTGAC
Features (pLannotate 1.2.2; 39 found; start..end, strand, type, name):
     31..83      -  misc_feature   bom (fragment): basis of mobility region from pBR322
    238..617     +  enhancer       CMV enhancer: human cytomegalovirus immediate early enhancer
    618..817     +  promoter       CMV promoter: human cytomegalovirus (CMV) immediate early promoter
    835..1015    +  LTR            5' LTR (truncated): truncated 5' long terminal repeat (LTR) from HIV-1
   1062..1187    +  misc_feature   HIV-1 Ψ: packaging signal of human immunodeficiency virus type 1
   1171..1534    +  CDS            HIV-1 gag (fragment): gag protein from human immunodeficiency virus 1; gag
   1680..1913    +  misc_feature   RRE: The Rev response element (RRE) of HIV-1 allows for Rev-dependent mRNA export from the nucleus to the cytoplasm.
   2290..2390    +  CDS            Rev (fragment): human immunodeficiency virus 1 (HIV-1) Rev protein; rev; enhances nuclear export of unspliced and incompletely spliced viral mRNAs
   2440..2557    +  misc_feature   cPPT/CTS: central polypurine tract and central termination sequence of HIV-1
   2602..2635    +  protein_bind   loxP: Cre-mediated recombination occurs in the 8-bp core sequence (GCATACAT). Cre recombinase
   2640..2953    +  promoter       U6 promoter: RNA polymerase III promoter for mouse U6 snRNA (Das et al., 1988)
   2976..3051    +  misc_RNA       gRNA scaffold: guide RNA scaffold for the Streptococcus pyogenes CRISPR/Cas9 system
   3081..3156    -  misc_RNA       gRNA scaffold: guide RNA scaffold for the Streptococcus pyogenes CRISPR/Cas9 system
   3186..3426    -  promoter       U6 promoter: RNA polymerase III promoter for human U6 snRNA
   3456..3670    +  promoter       H1 promoter: human H1 RNA promoter
   3697..3772    +  misc_RNA       gRNA scaffold: guide RNA scaffold for the Streptococcus pyogenes CRISPR/Cas9 system
   3802..3877    -  misc_RNA       gRNA scaffold: guide RNA scaffold for the Streptococcus pyogenes CRISPR/Cas9 system
   4174..5385    +  promoter       UbC promoter: human ubiquitin C promoter
   5396..5429    -  misc_feature   MCS (fragment): pUC18/19 multiple cloning site
   5438..6157    +  CDS            EBFP2: enhanced blue variant of GFP (Ai et al., 2007) mammalian codon-optimized
   6158..6182    +  misc_feature   MCS (fragment): pBluescript multiple cloning site
   6182..6770    +  misc_feature   WPRE: woodchuck hepatitis virus posttranscriptional regulatory element
   6707..7288    +  CDS            nef (fragment): NEF_HV1H2 - Experimental evidence at protein level: Swiss-Prot protein existence level 1. Extracellular Nef protein targets CD4(+) T-lymphocytes for apoptosis by interacting with CXCR4 surface receptors. From Human immunodeficiency virus type 1 group M subtype B (isolate HXB2) (HIV-1).
   7295..7475    +  LTR            5' LTR (truncated): truncated 5' long terminal repeat (LTR) from HIV-1
   7507..7731    +  polyA_signal   bGH poly(A) signal: bovine growth hormone polyadenylation signal
   7735..7756    +  promoter       SV40 promoter (fragment): SV40 enhancer and early promoter
   7777..8205    +  rep_origin     f1 ori (sequence partly withheld): f1 bacteriophage origin of replication; arrow indicates direction of (+) strand synthesis
   8219..8548    +  promoter       SV40 promoter: SV40 enhancer and early promoter
   8596..8643    +  promoter       EM7 promoter: synthetic bacterial promoter&nbsp
   8662..9036    +  CDS            BleoR: antibiotic-binding protein; Sh ble from Streptoalloteichus hindustanus; confers resistance to bleomycin, phleomycin, and Zeocin™
   9046..9171    +  CDS            ble (fragment): BLE_KLEPN - Experimental evidence at protein level: Swiss-Prot protein existence level 1. Binding protein with a strong affinity to the bleomycin family of antibiotics. Binds to CL990; an antimitotic-antibiotic compound. From Klebsiella pneumoniae.
   9166..9287    +  polyA_signal   SV40 poly(A) signal: SV40 polyadenylation signal
   9358..9380    -  protein_bind   lac operator (fragment): The lac repressor binds to the lac operator to inhibit transcription in E. coli. This inhibition can be relieved by adding lactose or isopropyl-β-D-thiogalactopyranoside (IPTG). lac repressor encoded by lacI
   9384..9414    -  promoter       lac promoter: promoter for the E. coli lac operon
   9429..9450    -  protein_bind   CAP binding site: CAP binding activates transcription in the presence of cAMP. E. coli catabolite activator protein
   9463..9555    -  CDS            lacI (fragment): lac repressor; lacI; The lac repressor binds to the lac operator to inhibit transcription in E. coli. This inhibition can be relieved by adding lactose or isopropyl-β-D-thiogalactopyranoside (IPTG).
   9738..10326   -  rep_origin     ori: high-copy-number ColE1/pMB1/pBR322/pUC origin of replication
  10497..11357   -  CDS            AmpR: β-lactamase; bla; confers resistance to ampicillin, carbenicillin, and related antibiotics
  11358..11462   -  promoter       AmpR promoter: bla
