[The description below was written by a language model from this plasmid's Addgene catalogue record and pLannotate feature annotations shown in this document.]
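Description:
pLV-GG-hUbC-EBPF2-gRNA-DSP is an 11.5 kb HIV-1-based lentiviral transfer plasmid that delivers multiplexed guide RNAs against human desmoplakin (DSP) together with a blue fluorescent reporter. It was adapted from a Golden Gate-style pLV GG hUbC-dsRED vector by swapping the red reporter for EBFP2 and then cloning in the DSP guides. In bacteria it replicates from a high-copy ColE1/pUC origin under ampicillin selection. The backbone also carries an f1 origin and an SV40/EM7-driven BleoR (Zeocin resistance) cassette located outside the LTR-flanked region.

Viral genomic RNA is transcribed from a CMV enhancer/promoter fused to a truncated 5' LTR. It includes the Ψ packaging signal with a gag fragment, the RRE for Rev-dependent nuclear export, and the cPPT/CTS. WPRE, a second truncated LTR and a bGH polyadenylation signal follow the cargo. After a single annotated loxP site lies an array of Pol III guide cassettes: four S. pyogenes Cas9 gRNA scaffolds in alternating orientation. Mouse U6, human U6 and H1 promoters are annotated for three of them. No promoter was annotated for the fourth scaffold, and the catalogue entry lists three DSP-targeting spacers, so the record does not establish whether that fourth position is functional. Downstream, the human UbC promoter drives EBFP2, which is the only listed marker for identifying or sorting transduced mammalian cells.

The plasmid encodes no Cas9, so an effector must be supplied separately. The associated publication describes CRISPR interference studies of COPD GWAS genes, including desmoplakin, in iPSC-derived alveolar epithelial cells. This suggests the guides are meant to be paired with a dCas9-based repressor.
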