Addgene plasmid #185549: pLV-GG-hUbC-EBPF2-gRNA-DSP
Purpose: Lentiviral backbone with EBFP2 reporter and gRNA targeting DSP
Depositing lab: Andrew Wilson. Depositing organization: Boston University Medical Campus. Publication: CRISPR interference interrogation of COPD GWAS genes reveals the functional significance of desmoplakin in iPSC-derived alveolar epithelial cells. Werder RB, Liu T, Abo KM, Lindstrom-Vautrin J, Villacorta-Martin C, Huang J, Hinds A, Boyer N, Bullitt E, Liesa M, Silverman EK, Kotton DN, Cho MH, Zhou X, Wilson AA. Sci Adv. 2022 Jul 15;8(28):eabo6566. doi: 10.1126/sciadv.abo6566. Epub 2022 Jul 13. PubMed 35857525.
Backbone
  Vector backbone: pLV
  Backbone size w/o insert (bp): 10451
  Total vector size (bp): 11490
  Vector type: Mammalian Expression, Lentiviral, CRISPR
  Selectable markers: EBFP2
Growth in bacteria
  Bacterial resistance: Ampicillin, 100 μg/mL
  Growth temperature: 37°C
  Growth strain: NEB Stable
  Copy number: High Copy
Gene/Insert
  Gene/Insert name: DSP gRNAs
  gRNA/shRNA sequence: CGGGTGTCACCGACGCGCTC; CAGAGGAGCTGCGTCGGAGC; ACCCTGGGAAGAAACCGGCC
  Species: H. sapiens (human)
  Cloning method: Unknown
  Sequencing primers: 5′ CAGCACAAAAGGAAACTCACC; GAGGGCCTATTTCCCATGATT; TCGCTATGTGTTCTGGGAAA; cctgctgaagctctagtac
Resource information
  A portion of this plasmid was derived from a plasmid made by: This plasmid was adapted from pLV GG hUbC-dsRED from Charles Gersbach lab. We modified the plasmid to express an EBFP2 reporter (pLV GG hUbC-EBFP2). We then cloned in DSP-targeting gRNA
Terms and licenses: Academic/Nonprofit Terms; Industry Terms: Not Available to Industry
How to cite: pLV-GG-hUbC-EBPF2-gRNA-DSP was a gift from Andrew Wilson (Addgene plasmid # 185549 ; http://n2t.net/addgene:185549 ; RRID:Addgene_185549)
